>Addgene plasmid #217562 | AAV-CAG-HyPerFLEX-NES-WPRE | addgene full sequence | sequence record 430367 | Addgene NGS Result
ATTTAGAGCTTGACGGGGAAAGCCGGCG
[124 nt withheld, positions 29-152]
CCCATTCGCCATTCAGGCTGCGCAACTGTTGGGAAGGGCGATCGGTGCGGGCCTCTTCGCTATTACGCCA
GCTGCGCGCTCGCTCGCTCACTGAGGCCGCCCGGGCAAAGCCCGGGCGTCGGGCGACCTTTGGTCGCCCG
GCCTCAGTGAGCGAGCGAGCGCGCAGAGAGGGAGTGGCCAACTCCATCACTAGGGGTTCCTTGTAGTTAA
TGATTAACCCGCCATGCTACTTATCTACGTAGCCATGCTCTAGGAAGATCGTACCATTGACGTCAATAAT
GACGTATGTTCCCATAGTAACGCCAATAGGGACTTTCCATTGACGTCAATGGGTGGAGTATTTACGGTAA
ACTGCCCACTTGGCAGTACATCAAGTGTATCATATGCCAAGTACGCCCCCTATTGACGTCAATGACGGTA
AATGGCCCGCCTGGCATTATGCCCAGTACATGACCTTATGGGACTTTCCTACTTGGCAGTACATCTACGT
ATTAGTCATCGCTATTACCATGGTCGAGGTGAGCCCCACGTTCTGCTTCACTCTCCCCATCTCCCCCCCC
TCCCCACCCCCAATTTTGTATTTATTTATTTTTTAATTATTTTGTGCAGCGATGGGGGCGGGGGGGGGGG
GGGGGNGCGCGCCNRGGSGGGGNNSGGGGGGGGGGGGGGGGGGGGGGGGGGGGGGRGGSGGRGAGGKGSG
GCGGCAGCCAATCAGAGCGGCGCGCTCCGAAAGTTTCCTTTTATGGCGAGGCGGCGGCGGCGGCGGCCCT
ATAAAAAGCGAAGCGCGCGGCGGGCGGGAGTCGCTGCGCGCTGCCTTCGCCCCGTGCCCCGCTCCGCCGC
CGCCTCGCGCCGCCCGCCCCGGCTCTGACTGACCGCGTTACTCCCACAGGTGAGCGGGCGGGACGGCCCT
TCTCCTCCGGGCTGTAATTAGCGCTTGGTTTAATGACGGCTTGTTTCTTTTCTGTGGCTGCGTGAAAGCC
TTGAGGGGCTCCGGGAGGGCCCTTTGTGCGGGGGGAGCGGCTCGGGGCTGTCCGCGGGGGGNACGGCTGC
CTTCGGGGGGGACGGGGCAGGGCGGGGTTCGGCTTCTGGCGTGTGACCGGCGGCTCTAGAGCCTCTGCTA
ACCATGTTCATGCCTTCTTCTTTTTCCTACAGCTCCTGGGCAACGTGCTGGTTATTGTGCTGTCTCATCA
TTTTGGCAAAGAATTGGATCCCATCGATTCGAATTCGCCACCATGCACCTGGCTAATGAGGAGCAAAACG
AATTGGAAGGTGCTTTTAAGCTGGGCTTGATCTTTACCGTCGCCCCGTACTTGCTGCCTAAGTTGATCGT
CAGCCTGCGCCGCACCGCCCCGAAGATGCCTTTGATGTTGGAGGAGAATTACACCCACACCCTTACCGAG
TCACTGAAACGCGGCGACGTTGACGCCATCATTGTGGCAGAGCCGTTTCAAGAGCCGGGTATTGTGACTG
AACCTTTGTATGACGAGCCGTTTTTCGTTATCGTTCCGAAGGGCCATAGCTTCGAGGAGTTGGATGCCGT
TAGCCCTCGCATGTTGGGCGAAGAACAAGTTCTGCTTCTGACCGAGGGCAACTGTATGCGTGACCAGGTG
CTTAGCATTTTTACCAAGGTCAAGGTGCACATGAAGAAAGCCCTTTCCGGTGACAGCTATTGGGTCTTTG
TGAAACGGGTAGGTGGCACTGGCGGTGAGCATGTTGTCTTTGGCAGTGAGGACATCGAGAACACTATGGC
CAAAATGGACGACGGACAACTGGATGGGTTGGCCTTTGGCGCAATTCAGCTCGATGGTGACGGGAATATC
CTGCAGTACAATGCTGCTGAAGGAGACATCACAGGCAGAGATCCCAAACAGGTGATTGGGAAGAACTTCT
TCAAGGATGTTGCACCTGGAACGGATTCTCCCGAGTTTTACGGCAAATTCAAGGAAGGCGTAGCGTCAGG
GAATCTGAACACCATGTTCGAATGGATGATACCGACTCTTACCGATCATAGTTGCAGCGAGCTTGCCGCC
AAACAGCGCATTCAGGGTCTCACCAACACCCTTCAAGGCTCAAGCATCGATACCATCCGCCACATGGTTG
CCAGTGGCTTGGCAATCAGCGTCTTGCCTGCCACTGCCCTTACCGAAAACGACCACATGCTGTTTAGCAT
TATCCCGTTTGAAGGCACCCCGCCTAGCCGCCGCGTTGTCCTGGCCTATCGCCGCAACTTTGTCCGCCCT
AAGGCCCTTTCAGCCATGAAAGCCGCAATTATGCAAAGCCAACTGCATGGTGTTAGCTTCATCTGCGATC
TGCCCCCCCTGGAGCGGCTGACCCTGTAAAAGCTTATCGATAATCAACCTCTGGATTACAAAATTTGTGA
AAGATTGACTGGTATTCTTAACTATGTTGCTCCTTTTACGCTATGTGGATACGCTGCTTTAATGCCTTTG
TATCATGCTATTGCTTCCCGTATGGCTTTCATTTTCTCCTCCTTGTATAAATCCTGGTTGCTGTCTCTTT
ATGAGGAGTTGTGGCCCGTTGTCAGGCAACGTGGCGTGGTGTGCACTGTGTTTGCTGACGCAACCCCCAC
TGGTTGGGGCATTGCCACCACCTGTCAGCTCCTTTCCGGGACTTTCGCTTTCCCCCTCCCTATTGCCACG
GCGGAACTCATCGCCGCCTGCCTTGCCCGCTGCTGGACAGGGGCTCGGCTGTTGGGCACTGACAATTCCG
TGGTGTTGTCGGGGAAATCATCGTCCTTTCCTTGGCTGCTCGCCTGTGTTGCCACCTGGATTCTGCGCGG
GACGTCCTTCTGCTACGTCCCTTCGGCCCTCAATCCAGCGGACCTTCCTTCCCGCGGCCTGCTGCCGGCT
CTGCGGCCTCTTCCGCGTCTTCGCCTTCGCCCTCAGACGAGTCGGATCTCCCTTTGGGCCGCCTCCCCGC
ATCGATACCGTCGACCCGGGCGGCCGCTTCGAGCAGACATGATAAGATACATTGATGAGTTTGGACAAAC
CACAACTAGAATGCAGTGAAAAAAATGCTTTATTTGTGAAATTTGTGATGCTATTGCTTTATTTGTAACC
ATTATAAGCTGCAATAAACAAGTTAACAACAACAATTGCATTCATTTTATGTTTCAGGTTCAGGGGGAGA
TGTGGGAGGTTTTTTAAAGCAAGTAAAACCTCTACAAATGTGGTAAAATCGATAAGGATCTTCCTAGAGC
ATGGCTACGTAGATAAGTAGCATGGCGGGTTAATCATTAACTACAAGGAACCCCTAGTGATGGAGTTGGC
CACTCCCTCTCTGCGCGCTCGCTCGCTCACTGACTCGCTGCGCTCGGTCGTTCGGCTGCGGCGAGCGGTA
TCAGCTCACTCAAAGGCGGTAATACGGTTATCCACAGAATCAGGGGATAACGCAGGAAAGAACATGTGAG
CAAAAGGCCAGCAAAAGGCCAGGAACCGTAAAAAGGCCGCGTTGCTGGCGTTTTTCCATAGGCTCCGCCC
CCCTGACGAGCATCACAAAAATCGACGCTCAAGTCAGAGGTGGCGAAACCCGACAGGACTATAAAGATAC
CAGGCGTTTCCCCCTGGAAGCTCCCTCGTGCGCTCTCCTGTTCCGACCCTGCCGCTTACCGGATACCTGT
CCGCCTTTCTCCCTTCGGGAAGCGTGGCGCTTTCTCATAGCTCACGCTGTAGGTATCTCAGTTCGGTGTA
GGTCGTTCGCTCCAAGCTGGGCTGTGTGCACGAACCCCCCGTTCAGCCCGACCGCTGCGCCTTATCCGGT
AACTATCGTCTTGAGTCCAACCCGGTAAGACACGACTTATCGCCACTGGCAGCAGCCACTGGTAACAGGA
TTAGCAGAGCGAGGTATGTAGGCGGTGCTACAGAGTTCTTGAAGTGGTGGCCTAACTACGGCTACACTAG
AAGAACAGTATTTGGTATCTGCGCTCTGCTGAAGCCAGTTACCTTCGGAAAAAGAGTTGGTAGCTCTTGA
TCCGGCAAACAAACCACCGCTGGTAGCGGTGGTTTTTTTGTTTGCAAGCAGCAGATTACGCGCAGAAAAA
AAGGATCTCAAGAAGATCCTTTGATCTTTTCTACGGGGTCTGACGCTCAGTGGAACGAAAACTCACGTTA
AGGGATTTTGGTCATGAGATTATCAAAAAGGATCTTCACCTAGATCCTTTTAAATTAAAAATGAAGTTTT
AAATCAATCTAAAGTATATATGAGTAAACTTGGTCTGACAGTTACCAATGCTTAATCAGTGAGGCACCTA
TCTCAGCGATCTGTCTATTTCGTTCATCCATAGTTGCCTGACTCCCCGTCGTGTAGATAACTACGATACG
GGAGGGCTTACCATCTGGCCCCAGTGCTGCAATGATACCGCGAGACCCACGCTCACCGGCTCCAGATTTA
TCAGCAATAAACCAGCCAGCCGGAAGGGCCGAGCGCAGAAGTGGTCCTGCAACTTTATCCGCCTCCATCC
AGTCTATTAATTGTTGCCGGGAAGCTAGAGTAAGTAGTTCGCCAGTTAATAGTTTGCGCAACGTTGTTGC
CATTGCTACAGGCATCGTGGTGTCACGCTCGTCGTTTGGTATGGCTTCATTCAGCTCCGGTTCCCAACGA
TCAAGGCGAGTTACATGATCCCCCATGTTGTGCAAAAAAGCGGTTAGCTCCTTCGGTCCTCCGATCGTTG
TCAGAAGTAAGTTGGCCGCAGTGTTATCACTCATGGTTATGGCAGCACTGCATAATTCTCTTACTGTCAT
GCCATCCGTAAGATGCTTTTCTGTGACTGGTGAGTACTCAACCAAGTCATTCTGAGAATAGTGTATGCGG
CGACCGAGTTGCTCTTGCCCGGCGTCAATACGGGATAATACCGCGCCACATAGCAGAACTTTAAAAGTGC
TCATCATTGGAAAACGTTCTTCGGGGCGAAAACTCTCAAGGATCTTACCGCTGTTGAGATCCAGTTCGAT
GTAACCCACTCGTGCACCCAACTGATCTTCAGCATCTTTTACTTTCACCAGCGTTTCTGGGTGAGCAAAA
ACAGGAAGGCAAAATGCCGCAAAAAAGGGAATAAGGGCGACACGGAAATGTTGAATACTCATACTCTTCC
TTTTTCAATATTATTGAAGCATTTATCAGGGTTATTGTCTCATGAGCGGATACATATTTGAATGTATTTA
GAAAAATAAACAAATAGGGGTTCCGCGCACATTTCCCCGAAAAGTGCCACCTAAATTGTAAGCGTTAATA
TTTTGTTAAAATTCGCGTTAAATTTTTGTTAAATCAGCTCATTTTTTAACCAATAGGCCGAAATCGGCAA
AATCCCTTATAAATCAAAAGAATAGACCGAGATAGGGT
[37 nt withheld, positions 5511-5547]
AAAGAACGTGGACTCCAACGTCAAAGG
[49 nt withheld, positions 5575-5623]
T
[64 nt withheld, positions 5625-5688]
Features (pLannotate 1.2.2; 18 found; start..end, strand, type, name):
    157..226     -  CDS            lacZα (fragment): LacZα fragment of β-galactosidase; lacZ fragment
    221..353     -  repeat_region  AAV2 ITR (fragment): inverted terminal repeat of adeno-associated virus serotype 2 inverted
    416..664     +  enhancer       CMV enhancer (fragment): human cytomegalovirus immediate early enhancer
    666..787     +  promoter       chicken β-actin promoter (fragment): contains a 21-bp deletion relative to the standard chicken β-actin promoter
    808..829     +  promoter       chicken β-actin promoter (fragment): No description available
    949..1084    +  intron         hybrid intron (fragment): hybrid between chicken β-actin (CBA) and minute virus of mice (MMV) introns (Gray et al., 2011)
   1173..1304    +  intron         chimeric intron (fragment): chimera between introns from chicken β-actin and rabbit β-globin
   1302..1364    +  CDS            HBB (fragment): HBB_LEPEU - Experimental evidence at protein level: Swiss-Prot protein existence level 1. Involved in oxygen transport from the lung to the various peripheral tissues. From Lepus europaeus (European hare).
   1775..1842    +  CDS            Y-FAST (fragment): small protein tag, derived from photoactive yellow protein, that allows in vivo fluorescent labeling by addition of a cell-permeant fluorogen (Plamont et al., 2016)
   1859..2148    +  CDS            Y-FAST (fragment): small protein tag, derived from photoactive yellow protein, that allows in vivo fluorescent labeling by addition of a cell-permeant fluorogen (Plamont et al., 2016)
   2504..3092    +  misc_feature   WPRE: woodchuck hepatitis virus posttranscriptional regulatory element
   3135..3256    -  polyA_signal   SV40 poly(A) signal: SV40 polyadenylation signal
   3279..3347    -  CDS            large T antigen (fragment): large T antigen from SV40 (simian virus 40)
   3418..3475    +  repeat_region  AAV2 ITR (fragment): inverted terminal repeat of adeno-associated virus serotype 2 inverted
   3635..4223    -  rep_origin     ori: high-copy-number ColE1/pMB1/pBR322/pUC origin of replication
   4394..5254    -  CDS            AmpR: β-lactamase; bla; confers resistance to ampicillin, carbenicillin, and related antibiotics
   5255..5359    -  promoter       AmpR promoter: bla
   5412..152     -  rep_origin     f1 ori (across the origin) (sequence partly withheld): f1 bacteriophage origin of replication; arrow indicates direction of (+) strand synthesis
