[The description below was written by a language model from this plasmid's Addgene catalogue record and pLannotate feature annotations shown in this document.]
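Description:
AAV-CAG-HyPerFLEX-NES-WPRE is a 5.7 kb AAV transfer plasmid built on a pAAV backbone for expressing a cytoplasm-targeted version of HyPerFLEX, a synthetic, genetically encoded hydrogen peroxide sensor, in mammalian cells. It is propagated in bacteria as a high-copy plasmid through a ColE1/pUC-type origin and selected with ampicillin via the β-lactamase gene. An f1 phage origin and a remnant of lacZα are also present in the backbone. The expression cassette lies between AAV2 inverted terminal repeats, the cis elements needed for replication and packaging of the cassette into recombinant AAV particles. Both ITRs are annotated only as fragments in the sequencing-derived feature table, which may reflect how difficult these repeats are to sequence or detect rather than true truncation.

Expression is driven by the CAG promoter, seen in the annotation as its component parts: CMV enhancer, chicken β-actin promoter and a chimeric β-actin/β-globin intron. The open reading frame is not annotated as a whole, but two segments match Y-FAST, the photoactive-yellow-protein-derived tag that becomes fluorescent on binding a cell-permeant fluorogen. This agrees with the associated publication's description of a color-tailored fluorogenic peroxide sensor. The split match suggests the FAST module is interrupted or rearranged, though the record does not describe the sensing domain or its architecture. The "NES" in the name denotes a nuclear export signal that keeps the sensor in the cytoplasm. Downstream, a WPRE enhances transcript stability and expression, followed by an SV40 polyadenylation signal. The construct can be used for direct transfection or for AAV production to image cytoplasmic hydrogen peroxide dynamics.
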