Addgene plasmid #217562: AAV-CAG-HyPerFLEX-NES-WPRE
Purpose: Mammalian expression of HyPerFLEX targeted to the cytoplasm
Depositing lab: Vsevolod Belousov. Depositing organization: Shemyakin-Ovchinnikov Institute of Bioorganic Chemistry. Publication: A color-tailored fluorogenic sensor for hydrogen peroxide. Potekhina ES, Bass DI, Ezerina D, Fleckenstein DD, Chebotarev AS, Sysoeva VA, Maltsev DI, Pak VV, Moshchenko AA, Sokolov AI, Myasnyanko IN, Baranov MS, Fedotov AB, Zheltikov AM, Lanin AA, Messens J, Belousov VV. Nat Chem Biol. 2025 Oct 16. doi: 10.1038/s41589-025-02036-6. PubMed 41102408.
Backbone
  Vector backbone: pAAV
  Vector type: Mammalian Expression, AAV
Growth in bacteria
  Bacterial resistance: Ampicillin, 100 μg/mL
  Growth temperature: 37°C
  Growth strain: NEB Stable
  Copy number: High Copy
Gene/Insert
  Gene/Insert name: HyPerFLEX-NES
  Species: Synthetic
  Promoter: CAG
  Cloning method: Restriction Enzyme; 5′ cloning site Unknown (unknown if destroyed)
Terms and licenses: Academic/Nonprofit Terms; Industry Terms: Not Available to Industry
How to cite: AAV-CAG-HyPerFLEX-NES-WPRE was a gift from Vsevolod Belousov (Addgene plasmid # 217562 ; http://n2t.net/addgene:217562 ; RRID:Addgene_217562)
